>Addgene plasmid #109989 | pHH0103_ACTG1_Actin | addgene full sequence | sequence record 215478 | Addgene NGS Result
TTGACAATTAATCATCGGCTCGTATAATGTGTGGAATTGTGAGCGGATAACAATTTCACACAGGAAACAG
CCAGTCCGTTTAGGTGTTTTCACGAGCACTTCACCAACAAGGACCATAGATTATGAAAATCGAAGAACAC
CATCACCATCACCATTCCAGCGGTAAGCTTATGTCCCCTATACTAGGTTATTGGAAAATTAAGGGCCTTG
TGCAACCCACTCGACTTCTTTTGGAATATCTTGAAGAAAAATATGAAGAGCATTTGTATGAGCGCGATGA
AGGTGATAAATGGCGAAACAAAAAGTTTGAATTGGGTTTGGAGTTTCCCAATCTTCCTTATTATATTGAT
GGTGATGTTAAATTAACACAGTCTATGGCCATCATACGTTATATAGCTGACAAGCACAACATGTTGGGTG
GTTGTCCAAAAGAGCGTGCAGAGATTTCAATGCTTGAAGGAGCGGTTTTGGATATTAGATACGGTGTTTC
GAGAATTGCATATAGTAAAGACTTTGAAACTCTCAAAGTTGATTTTCTTAGCAAGCTACCTGAAATGCTG
AAAATGTTCGAAGATCGTTTATGTCATAAAACATATTTAAATGGTGATCATGTAACCCATCCTGACTTCA
TGTTGTATGACGCTCTTGATGTTGTTTTATACATGGACCCAATGTGCCTGGATGCGTTCCCAAAATTAGT
TTGTTTTAAAAAACGTATTGAAGCTATCCCACAAATTGATAAGTACTTGAAATCCAGCAAGTATATAGCA
TGGCCTTTGCAGGGCTGGCAAGCCACGTTTGGTGGTGGCGACCATCCTCCAAAATCGGATCTGGAAGTTC
TGTTCCAGGGGCCCCTGTCCAGCGGTCTGGTTCCGCGTGGTTCCGGTACCGCGGCCCAGCCGGCCATGGA
AGAAGAAATTGCGGCCCTGGTGATCGATAACGGCTCAGGCATGTGCAAAGCAGGCTTTGCTGGTGATGAC
GCGCCGCGTGCCGTTTTCCCGTCGATTGTCGGCCGTCCGCGCCATCAGGGTGTGATGGTTGGCATGGGTC
AAAAAGATAGTTATGTCGGCGACGAAGCACAGTCCAAACGCGGTATTCTGACGCTGAAATACCCGATTGA
ACATGGCATCGTGACCAACTGGGATGACATGGAAAAAATCTGGCATCACACCTTTTATAATGAACTGCGT
GTCGCCCCGGAAGAACACCCGGTGCTGCTGACGGAAGCACCGCTGAACCCGAAAGCTAATCGCGAAAAAA
TGACCCAGATTATGTTTGAAACGTTCAATACCCCGGCAATGTATGTGGCAATCCAAGCTGTTCTGAGTCT
GTACGCTTCCGGCCGTACCACGGGTATTGTGATGGATAGCGGCGACGGTGTCACGCATACCGTGCCGATT
TATGAAGGTTACGCACTGCCGCACGCAATCCTGCGTCTGGATCTGGCGGGTCGCGATCTGACGGACTATC
TGATGAAAATCCTGACCGAACGCGGTTACAGCTTTACCACGACCGCCGAACGTGAAATTGTTCGCGATAT
CAAAGAAAAACTGTGCTATGTCGCGCTGGACTTCGAACAGGAAATGGCCACCGCAGCTAGCTCTAGTTCC
CTGGAAAAATCCTACGAACTGCCGGATGGCCAGGTTATTACCATCGGTAACGAACGTTTTCGCTGTCCGG
AAGCGCTGTTTCAACCGTCATTCCTGGGCATGGAATCGTGCGGTATTCATGAAACGACCTTCAACAGCAT
TATGAAATGTGATGTGGACATCCGTAAAGATCTGTATGCGAATACCGTTCTGTCTGGCGGTACGACCATG
TACCCGGGCATTGCCGACCGCATGCAGAAAGAAATCACGGCGCTGGCCCCGAGTACCATGAAAATTAAAA
TTATCGCACCGCCGGAACGTAAATATAGCGTTTGGATTGGCGGTTCTATCCTGGCTTCACTGTCGACCTT
TCAGCAAATGTGGATTTCTAAACAAGAATACGATGAAAGCGGTCCGTCTATCGTCCACCGCAAATGTTTC
GCGGCCGCATA
[142 nt withheld, positions 2042-2183]
C
[98 nt withheld, positions 2185-2282]
AGTTTGTACTGGTGACGAAACTCAGTGTCTAGCTAGAGTGGC
[149 nt withheld, positions 2325-2473]
T
[41 nt withheld, positions 2475-2515]
T
[62 nt withheld, positions 2517-2578]
A
[35 nt withheld, positions 2580-2614]
CCTCCCTCAATCGGTTGAATGTCGCCCTTTTGTCTTTGGCGCTGGTAAACCATATGAA
[86 nt withheld, positions 2673-2758]
T
[54 nt withheld, positions 2760-2813]
CTAGCGCCGCCCTATACCTTGTCTGCCTCCCCGCGTTGCGTCGCGGTGCATGGAGCCGGGCCACCTCGAC
CTGAATGGAAGCCGGCGGCACCTCGCTAACGGATTCACCACTCCAAGAATTGGAGCCAATCAATTCTTGC
GGAGAACTGTGAATGCGCAAACCAACCCTTGGCAGAACATATCCATCGCGTCCGCCATCTCCAGCAGCCG
CACGCGGCGCATCTCGGGCAGCGTTGGGTCCTGGCCACGGGTGCGCATGATCGTGCTCCTGTCGTTGAGG
ACCCGGCTAGGCTGGCGGGGTTGCCTTACTGGTTAGCAGAATGAATCACCGATACGCGAGCGAACGTGAA
GCGACTGCTGCTGCAAAACGTCTGCGACCTGAGCAACAACATGAATGGTCTTCGGTTTCCGTGTTTCGTA
AAGTCTGGAAACGCGGAAGTCAGCGCCCTGCACCATTATGTTCCGGATCTGCATCGCAGGATGCTGCTGG
CTACCCTGTGGAACACCTACATCTGTATTAACGAAGCGCTGGCATTGACCCTGAGTGATTTTTCTCTGGT
CCCGCCGCATCCATACCGCCAGTTGTTTACCCTCACAACGTTCCAGTAACCGGGCATGTTCATCATCAGT
AACCCGTATCGTGAGCATCCTCTCTCGTTTCATCGGTATCATTACCCCCATGAACAGAAATCCCCCTTAC
ACGGAGGCATCAGTGACCAAACAGGAAAAAACCGCCCTTAACATGGCCCGCTTTATCAGAAGCCAGACAT
TAACGCTTCTGGAGAAACTCAACGAGCTGGACGCGGATGAACAGGCAGACATCTGTGAATCGCTTCACGA
CCACGCTGATGAGCTTTACCGCAGGATCCGCGAAATTGTAAGCGTTAATATTTTGTTAAAATTCGCGTTA
AATTTTTGTTAAATCAGCTCATTTTTTAACCAATAGGCCGAAATCGGCAAAATCCCTTATAAATCAAAAG
AATAGACCGAGATAGGGT
[37 nt withheld, positions 3812-3848]
AAAGAACGTGGACTCCAACGTCAAAGG
[49 nt withheld, positions 3876-3924]
T
[91 nt withheld, positions 3926-4016]
G
[124 nt withheld, positions 4018-4141]
CGCGGATCCTGCCTCGCGCGTTTCGGTGATGACGGTGAAAACCTCTGACACATGCAGCTCCCGGAGACGG
TCACAGCTTGTCTGTAAGCGGATGCCGGGAGCAGACAAGCCCGTCAGGGCGCGTCAGCGGGTGTTGGCGG
GTGTCGGGGCGCAGCCATGACCCAGTCACGTAGCGATAGCGGAGTGTATACTGGCTTAACTATGCGGCAT
CAGAGCAGATTGTACTGAGAGTGCACCATATGCGGTGTGAAATACCGCACAGATGCGTAAGGAGAAAATA
CCGCATCAGGCGCTCTTCCGCTTCCTCGCTCACTGACTCGCTGCGCTCGGTCGTTCGGCTGCGGCGAGCG
GTATCAGCTCACTCAAAGGCGGTAATACGGTTATCCACAGAATCAGGGGATAACGCAGGAAAGAACATGT
GAGCAAAAGGCCAGCAAAAGGCCAGGAACCGTAAAAAGGCCGCGTTGCTGGCGTTTTTCCATAGGCTCCG
CCCCCCTGACGAGCATCACAAAAATCGACGCTCAAGTCAGAGGTGGCGAAACCCGACAGGACTATAAAGA
TACCAGGGTTTCCCCCTGGAAGCTCCCTCGTGCGCTCTCCTGTTCCGACCCTGCCGCTTACCGGATACCT
GTCCGCCTTTCTCCCTTCGGGAAGCGTGGCGCTTTCTCATAGCTCACGCTGTAGGTATCTCAGTTCGGTG
TAGGTCGTTCGCTCCAAGCTGGGCTGTGTGCACGAACCCCCCGTTCAGCCCGACCGCTGCGCCTTATCCG
GTAACTATCGTCTTGAGTCCAACCCGGTAAGACACGACTTATCGCCACTGGCAGCAGCCACTGGTAACAG
GATTAGCAGAGCGAGGTATGTAGGCGGTGCTACAGAGTTCTTGAAGTGGTGGCCTAACTACGGCTACACT
AGAAGGACAGTATTTGGTATCTGCGCTCTGCTGAAGCCAGTTACCTTCGGAAAAAGAGTTGGTAGCTCTT
GATCCGGCAAACAAACCACCGCTGGTAGCGGTGGTTTTTTTGTTTGCAAGCAGCAGATTACGCGCAGAAA
AAAAGGATCTCAAGAAGATCCTTTGATCTTTTCTACGGGGTCTGACGCTCAGTGGAACGAAAACTCACGT
TAAGGGATTTTGGTCATGAGATTATCAAAAAGGATCTTCACCTAGATCCTTTTAAATTAAAAATGAAGTT
TTAAATCAATCTAAAGTATATATGAGTAAACTTGGTCTGACAGTTACCAATGCTTAATCAGTGAGGCACC
TATCTCAGCGATCTGTCTATTTCGTTCATCCATAGTTGCCTGACTCCCCGTCGTGTAGATAACTACGATA
CGGGAGGGCTTACCATCTGGCCCCAGTGCTGCAATGATACCGCGAGACCCACGCTCACCGGCTCCAGATT
TATCAGCAATAAACCAGCCAGCCGGAAGGGCCGAGCGCAGAAGTGGTCCTGCAACTTTATCCGCCTCCAT
CCAGTCTATTAATTGTTGCCGGGAAGCTAGAGTAAGTAGTTCGCCAGTTAATAGTTTGCGCAACGTTGTT
GCCATTGCTGCAGGCATCGTGGTGTCACGCTCGTCGTTTGGTATGGCTTCATTCAGCTCCGGTTCCCAAC
GATCAAGGCGAGTTACATGATCCCCCATGTTGTGCAAAAAAGCGGTTAGCTCCTTCGGTCCTCCGATCGT
TGTCAGAAGTAAGTTGGCCGCAGTGTTATCACTCATGGTTATGGCAGCACTGCATAATTCTCTTACTGTC
ATGCCATCCGTAAGATGCTTTTCTGTGACTGGTGAGTACTCAACCAAGTCATTCTGAGAATAGTGTATGC
GGCGACCGAGTTGCTCTTGCCCGGCGTCAACACGGGATAATACCGCGCCACATAGCAGAACTTTAAAAGT
GCTCATCATTGGAAAACGTTCTTCGGGGCGAAAACTCTCAAGGATCTTACCGCTGTTGAGATCCAGTTCG
ATGTAACCCACTCGTGCACCCAACTGATCTTCAGCATCTTTTACTTTCACCAGCGTTTCTGGGTGAGCAA
AAACAGGAAGGCAAAATGCCGCAAAAAAGGGAATAAGGGCGACACGGAAATGTTGAATACTCATACTCTT
CCTTTTTCAATATTATTGAAGCATTTATCAGGGTTATTGTCTCATGAGCGGATACATATTTGAATGTATT
TAGAAAAATAAACAAATAGGGGTTCCGCGCACATTTCCCCGAAAAGTGCCACCTGACGTCTAAGAAACCA
TTATTATCATGACATTAACCTATAAAAATAGGCGTATCACGAGGCCCTTTCGTCTTCAAGAATTCCCGAC
ACCATCGAATGGTGCAAAACCTTTCGCGGTATGGCATGATAGCGCCCGGAAGAGAGTCAATTCAGGGTGG
TGAATGTGAAACCAGTAACGTTATACGATGTCGCAGAGTATGCCGGTGTCTCTTATCAGACCGTTTCCCG
CGTGGTGAACCAGGCCAGCCACGTTTCTGCGAAAACGCGGGAAAAAGTGGAAGCGGCGATGGCGGAGCTG
AATTACATTCCCAACCGCGTGGCACAACAACTGGCGGGCAAACAGTCGTTGCTGATTGGCGTTGCCACCT
CCAGTCTGGCCCTGCACGCGCCGTCGCAAATTGTCGCGGCGATTAAATCTCGCGCCGATCAACTGGGTGC
CAGCGTGGTGGTGTCGATGGTAGAACGAAGCGGCGTCGAAGCCTGTAAAGCGGCGGTGCACAATCTTCTC
GCGCAACGCGTCAGTGGGCTGATCATTAACTATCCGCTGGATGACCAGGATGCCATTGCTGTGGAAGCTG
CCTGCACTAATGTTCCGGCGTTATTTCTTGATGTCTCTGACCAGACACCCATCAACAGTATTATTTTCTC
CCATGAAGACGGTACGCGACTGGGCGTGGAGCATCTGGTCGCATTGGGTCACCAGCAAATCGCGCTGTTA
GCGGGCCCATTAAGTTCTGTCTCGGCGCGTCTGCGTCTGGCTGGCTGGCATAAATATCTCACTCGCAATC
AAATTCAGCCGATAGCGGAACGGGAAGGCGACTGGAGTGCCATGTCCGGTTTTCAACAAACCATGCAAAT
GCTGAATGAGGGCATCGTTCCCACTGCGATGCTGGTTGCCAACGATCAGATGGCGCTGGGCGCAATGCGC
GCCATTACCGAGTCCGGGCTGCGCGTTGGTGCGGATATCTCGGTAGTGGGATACGACGATACCGAAGACA
GCTCATGTTATATCCCGCCGTTAACCACCATCAAACAGGATTTTCGCCTGCTGGGGCAAACCAGCGTGGA
CCGCTTGCTGCAACTCTCTCAGGGCCAGGCGGTGAAGGGCAATCAGCTGTTGCCCGTCTCACTGGTGAAA
AGAAAAACCACCCTGGCGCCCAATACGCAAACCGCCTCTCCCCGCGCGTTGGCCGATTCATTAATGCAGC
TGGCACGACAGGTTTCCCGACTGGAAAGCGGGCAGTGAGCGCAACGCAATTAATGTAAGTTAGCTCACTC
ATTAGGCACAATTCTCATGTTTGACAGCTTATCATCGACTGCACGGTGCACCAATGCTTCTGGCGTCAGG
CAGCCATCGGAAGCTGTGGTATGGCTGTGCAGGTCGTAAATCACTGCATAATTCGTGTCGCTCAAGGCGC
ACTCCCGTTCTGGATAATGTTTTTTGCGCCGACATCATAACGGTTCTGGCAAATATTCTGAAATGAGCTG
Features (pLannotate 1.2.2; 21 found; start..end, strand, type, name):
      1..29      +  promoter       tac promoter: strong E. coli promoter; hybrid between the trp and lac UV5 promoters
     37..53      +  protein_bind   lac operator: The lac repressor binds to the lac operator to inhibit transcription in E. coli. This inhibition can be relieved by adding lactose or isopropyl-β-D-thiogalactopyranoside (IPTG). lac repressor encoded by lacI
    138..155     +  CDS            6xHis: 6xHis affinity tag
    171..824     +  CDS            GST26_SCHJA: Experimental evidence at protein level: Swiss-Prot protein existence level 1. GST isoenzymes appear to play a central role in the parasite detoxification system. Other functions are also suspected including a role in increasing the solubility of haematin in the parasite gut. From Schistosoma japonicum (Blood fluke).
    906..2030    +  CDS            ACTG1: ACTG_BOVIN - Also known as ACTG. Experimental evidence at protein level: Swiss-Prot protein existence level 1. Actins are highly conserved proteins that are involved in various types of cell motility and are ubiquitously expressed in all eukaryotic cells. From Bos taurus (Bovine).
   2046..2093    +  terminator     fd terminator (sequence withheld): central terminator from bacteriophage fd (Otsuka and Kunisawa, 1982)
   2098..2310    +  CDS            M13 gene III (fragment) (sequence partly withheld): pIII; III; minor coat protein
   2325..2795    +  CDS            M13 gene III (fragment) (sequence partly withheld): pIII; III; minor coat protein
   2817..2887    +  CDS            TcR (fragment): tetracycline efflux protein; tet; confers resistance to tetracycline
   3129..3509    -  CDS            YPB1_ECOLX: Protein predicted: Swiss-Prot protein existence level 4. From Escherichia coli.
   3526..3677    +  CDS            rop (fragment): Rop protein, which maintains plasmids at low copy number; rop
   3713..4141    -  rep_origin     f1 ori (sequence partly withheld): f1 bacteriophage origin of replication; arrow indicates direction of (+) strand synthesis
   4150..4189    +  CDS            rop (fragment): Rop protein, which maintains plasmids at low copy number; rop
   4291..4431    +  misc_feature   bom: basis of mobility region from pBR322
   4617..5204    -  rep_origin     ori: high-copy-number ColE1/pMB1/pBR322/pUC origin of replication
   5375..6235    -  CDS            AmpR: β-lactamase; bla; confers resistance to ampicillin, carbenicillin, and related antibiotics
   6236..6340    -  promoter       AmpR promoter: bla
   6449..6526    +  promoter       lacIq promoter: lacI (mutant); In the lacIq allele, a single base change in the promoter boosts expression of the lacI gene about 10-fold.
   6527..7609    +  CDS            lacI: lac repressor; lacI; The lac repressor binds to the lac operator to inhibit transcription in E. coli. This inhibition can be relieved by adding lactose or isopropyl-β-D-thiogalactopyranoside (IPTG).
   7622..7643    +  protein_bind   CAP binding site: CAP binding activates transcription in the presence of cAMP. E. coli catabolite activator protein
   7662..7679    +  promoter       tet promoter (fragment): E. coli promoter for tetracycline efflux protein gene
