[The description below was written by a language model from this plasmid's Addgene catalogue record and pLannotate feature annotations shown in this document.]
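Description:
pHH0103_ACTG1_Actin is a bacterial expression plasmid built on the pHH0103 backbone for producing and purifying the actin domain of human gamma-actin (ACTG1) in E. coli. The sequenced record is about 7.9 kb and carries a ColE1/pBR322-type origin with the bom region; the catalogue lists it as low copy. Selection is by ampicillin through the β-lactamase gene and its own promoter. An f1 phage origin is also present, inserted within the rop gene, so that rop appears only as two fragments.

Expression is driven by the strong hybrid tac promoter followed by a lac operator. The plasmid supplies its own lac repressor from a lacI gene under the up-mutated lacIq promoter, so transcription is held off until it is induced with IPTG. The open reading frame begins with a 6xHis tag, followed by Schistosoma japonicum glutathione S-transferase and then the ACTG1 coding region. The product is therefore an N-terminally His- and GST-tagged actin fusion that can be captured on either nickel or glutathione resin. The insert was cloned between SfiI and NotI sites. The automated annotation matched it to bovine gamma-actin, which reflects the very high conservation of actin, whereas the catalogue records the species as human.

A phage fd terminator lies downstream of the insert, followed by fragments of M13 gene III and remnants of the tetracycline resistance gene and its promoter. These suggest the backbone derives from a phagemid display vector, although they sit beyond the terminator and the record assigns them no role here. The plasmid was deposited in connection with a large-scale survey of ligands for peptide recognition modules.
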