Addgene plasmid #109989: pHH0103_ACTG1_Actin
Purpose: Protein expression and purification of ACTG1_Actin
Depositing lab: Sachdev Sidhu. Depositing organization: University of Toronto. Publication: Large-scale survey and database of high affinity ligands for peptide recognition modules. Teyra J, Kelil A, Jain S, Helmy M, Jajodia R, Hooda Y, Gu J, D'Cruz AA, Nicholson SE, Min J, Sudol M, Kim PM, Bader GD, Sidhu SS. Mol Syst Biol. 2020 Dec;16(12):e9310. doi: 10.15252/msb.20199310. PubMed 33438817.
Backbone
  Vector backbone: pHH0103
  Vector type: Bacterial Expression
Growth in bacteria
  Bacterial resistance: Ampicillin, 100 μg/mL
  Growth temperature: 37°C
  Growth strain: DH5alpha
  Copy number: Low Copy
Gene/Insert
  Gene/Insert name: ACTG1_Actin
  Species: H. sapiens (human)
  Cloning method: Restriction Enzyme; 5′ cloning site Sfi1 (unknown if destroyed); 3′ cloning site Not1 (unknown if destroyed)
Terms and licenses: Academic/Nonprofit Terms; Industry Terms: Not Available to Industry
How to cite: pHH0103_ACTG1_Actin was a gift from Sachdev Sidhu (Addgene plasmid # 109989 ; http://n2t.net/addgene:109989 ; RRID:Addgene_109989)
